Addgene plasmid #121059: pJW1592
Purpose: GFP^SEC^BioTag::AID*::3xFLAG vector with ccdB sites for cloning homology arms.
Depositing lab: Jordan Ward. Depositing organization: University of California, Santa Cruz. Publication: An expanded auxin-inducible degron toolkit for Caenorhabditis elegans. Ashley GE, Duong T, Levenson MT, Martinez MAQ, Johnson LC, Hibshman JD, Saeger HN, Palmisano NJ, Doonan R, Martinez-Mendez R, Davidson BR, Zhang W, Ragle JM, Medwig-Kinney TN, Sirota SS, Goldstein B, Matus DQ, Dickinson DJ, Reiner DJ, Ward JD. Genetics. 2021 Mar 31;217(3). pii: 6104563. doi: 10.1093/genetics/iyab006. PubMed 33677541.
Backbone
  Vector backbone: pUC19 (modified)
  Backbone size w/o insert (bp): 2600
  Total vector size (bp): 10500
  Modifications to backbone: Addition of ccdB markers to facilitate homology arm cloning
  Vector type: Worm Expression, Cre/Lox, CRISPR
  Selectable markers: Hygromycin
Growth in bacteria
  Bacterial resistance: Ampicillin, 100 μg/mL
  Growth temperature: 30°C
  Growth strain: NEB Turbo
  Copy number: High Copy
Gene/Insert
  Gene/Insert name: GFP^SEC^BioTag::AID*::3xFlag
  Species: C. elegans (nematode), Synthetic
  Insert size (bp): 6850
  Tag / fusion protein: C. elegans codon optimized GFP; Biotin acceptor peptide (BioTag); auxin-inducible degron (AID*); 3xFLAG
  Cloning method: Gibson Cloning
  Sequencing primers: 5′ M13 Forward (tgtaaaacgacggccagt); 3′ M13 Reverse (caggaaacagctatgaccatg)
Terms and licenses: Academic/Nonprofit Terms; Industry Terms: Not Available to Industry
Depositor comments: This plasmid is derived from pDD282 (AddGene plasmid 66823)
How to cite: pJW1592 was a gift from Jordan Ward (Addgene plasmid # 121059 ; http://n2t.net/addgene:121059 ; RRID:Addgene_121059)
