[The description below was written by a language model from this plasmid's Addgene catalogue record, the feature table of its GenBank file and pLannotate feature annotations shown in this document.]
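Description:
pJW1592 is a repair-template vector for CRISPR/Cas9-mediated knock-in tagging of endogenous genes in C. elegans, built on a modified pUC19 backbone and derived from the self-excising cassette plasmid pDD282. In E. coli it replicates from the high-copy pMB1/ColE1 origin and is selected with ampicillin (bla). Two ccdB toxin cassettes flank the payload and mark the positions where the 5′ and 3′ homology arms are inserted by Gibson assembly. Replacing ccdB with an arm counter-selects against uncut parental vector. An annotated flexible linker upstream of GFP can be kept or removed depending on the digest chosen, the linker being intended for C-terminal tags. The GenBank header still carries the pUC19 definition, and its cloning comment mentions mNG, evidently carried over from a related vector.

The payload reads GFP^SEC^BioTag::AID*::3xFLAG. A codon-optimized GFP with synthetic introns is followed by a TEV site and then by the self-excising cassette (SEC), which sits between two loxP sites embedded in a synthetic intron. The SEC contains a let-858 terminator, a dominant sqt-1(e1350) allele under its own promoter as a visible marker, Cre recombinase driven by the heat-shock hsp-16.41 promoter with a tbb-2 3′UTR, and a hygromycin resistance gene driven by an rps-0 promoter with an unc-54 3′UTR for drug selection of knock-in worms. Heat shock induces Cre, which excises the cassette and leaves one loxP within an intron, joining GFP in frame to the downstream tags. These are a biotin acceptor peptide, the auxin-inducible degron AID* and three FLAG epitopes. The tagged protein can then be imaged, affinity-purified or detected, and it can be conditionally depleted by auxin in strains that express TIR1.
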