LOCUS       pJW1592__GFP_SEC_B 10758 bp ds-DNA circular 29-JUN-2016
DEFINITION  Cloning vector pUC19, complete sequence.
KEYWORDS    .
SOURCE      Cloning vector pUC19
  ORGANISM  Cloning vector pUC19 other sequences; artificial sequences; vectors.
REFERENCE   1 (bases 1 to 2686)
  AUTHORS   New England Biolabs.
  TITLE     Direct Submission
  JOURNAL   Submitted (18-OCT-2007) Research Department, New England Biolabs,
            240 County Road, Ipswich, MA 01938, USA
COMMENT     To prepare vector for cloning: -Digest with ClaI and SpeI to fuse 5'
            homology arm directly to mNG, or -Digest with AvrII and SpeI to
            include a flexible linker (for C-terminal tags).
COMMENT     ApEinfo:methylated:1
FEATURES             Location/Qualifiers
     misc_feature    404..1010
                     /ApEinfo_graphicformat=arrow_data {{0 1 2 0 0 -1} {} 0}
     width           5
     offset          0
                     /label=This sequence will be replaced by the homology arm
                     /ApEinfo_fwdcolor=#cc9966
                     /ApEinfo_revcolor=green
     CDS             join(2767..2907,2955..3788)
                     /ApEinfo_graphicformat=arrow_data {{0 1 2 0 0 -1} {} 0}
     width           5
     offset          0
                     /label=SQT-1
                     /ApEinfo_fwdcolor=#00cccc
                     /ApEinfo_revcolor=#006666
     CDS             6097..7122
                     /note="hygromycinR"
                     /ApEinfo_graphicformat=arrow_data {{0 1 2 0 0 -1} {} 0}
     width           5
     offset          0
                     /label=hygR
                     /ApEinfo_fwdcolor=#006666
                     /ApEinfo_revcolor=#006666
     misc_feature    7540..7551
                     /ApEinfo_graphicformat=arrow_data {{0 1 2 0 0 -1} {} 0}
     width           5
     offset          0
                     /label=spacer
                     /ApEinfo_fwdcolor=#cccccc
                     /ApEinfo_revcolor=green
     misc_feature    1983..2012
                     /ApEinfo_graphicformat=arrow_data {{0 1 2 0 0 -1} {} 0}
     width           5
     offset          0
                     /label=myc
                     /ApEinfo_fwdcolor=#6666ff
                     /ApEinfo_revcolor=green
     protein_bind    7552..7556
                     /ApEinfo_graphicformat=arrow_data {{0 1 2 0 0 -1} {} 0}
     width           5
     offset          0
                     /label=Flag
                     /ApEinfo_fwdcolor=#cc3366
                     /ApEinfo_revcolor=green
     misc_RNA        complement(8939..9491)
                     /note="RNAII transcript (complementary strand)"
                     /ApEinfo_graphicformat=arrow_data {{0 1 2 0 0 -1} {} 0}
     width           5
     offset          0
                     /label=RNAII transcript (complementary strand)
                     /ApEinfo_fwdcolor=#cccc33
                     /ApEinfo_revcolor=#999933
     misc_RNA        9381..9488
                     /note="RNAI transcript"
                     /ApEinfo_graphicformat=arrow_data {{0 1 2 0 0 -1} {} 0}
     width           5
     offset          0
                     /label=RNAI transcript
                     /ApEinfo_fwdcolor=#cccc33
                     /ApEinfo_revcolor=#999933
     CDS             complement(join(4161..4402,4454..4824,4876..5291))
                     /ApEinfo_graphicformat=arrow_data {{0 1 2 0 0 -1} {} 0}
     width           5
     offset          0
                     /label=Cre
                     /ApEinfo_fwdcolor=#6699cc
                     /ApEinfo_revcolor=#006666
     misc_feature    7558..7575
                     /ApEinfo_graphicformat=arrow_data {{0 1 2 0 0 -1} {} 0}
     width           5
     offset          0
                     /label=GSGGGGlinker (GS is a BamHI site)
                     /ApEinfo_fwdcolor=#c6b1ff
                     /ApEinfo_revcolor=green
     rep_origin      complement(8939..9527)
                     /note="pMB1 origin of replication (counter-clockwise)
                     (RNAII -35 to RNA/DNA switch point)"
                     /ApEinfo_graphicformat=arrow_data {{0 1 2 0 0 -1} {} 0}
     width           5
     offset          0
                     /label=pMB1 origin of replication (counter-clockwise) (RN
                     /ApEinfo_fwdcolor=pink
                     /ApEinfo_revcolor=pink
     protein_bind    7888..7914
                     /ApEinfo_graphicformat=arrow_data {{0 1 2 0 0 -1} {} 0}
     width           5
     offset          0
                     /label=Flag(1)
                     /ApEinfo_label=Flag
                     /ApEinfo_fwdcolor=#ff6699
                     /ApEinfo_revcolor=green
     misc_feature    7564..7575
                     /ApEinfo_graphicformat=arrow_data {{0 1 2 0 0 -1} {} 0}
     width           5
     offset          0
                     /label=GSGGGGlinker (GS is a BamHI site)(1)
                     /ApEinfo_label=GSGGGGlinker (GS is a BamHI site)
                     /ApEinfo_fwdcolor=#c6b1ff
                     /ApEinfo_revcolor=green
     -35_signal      9345..9350
                     /note="RNAI promoter (clockwise); TTGAAG"
                     /ApEinfo_graphicformat=arrow_data {{0 1 2 0 0 -1} {} 0}
     width           5
     offset          0
                     /label=RNAI promoter (clockwise); TTGAAG
                     /ApEinfo_fwdcolor=pink
                     /ApEinfo_revcolor=pink
     protein_bind    7861..7887
                     /ApEinfo_graphicformat=arrow_data {{0 1 2 0 0 -1} {} 0}
     width           5
     offset          0
                     /label=Flag(2)
                     /ApEinfo_label=Flag
                     /ApEinfo_fwdcolor=#ff3366
                     /ApEinfo_revcolor=green
     -35_signal      complement(9522..9527)
                     /note="RNAII promoter (counter-clockwise); TTGAGA"
                     /ApEinfo_graphicformat=arrow_data {{0 1 2 0 0 -1} {} 0}
     width           5
     offset          0
                     /label=RNAII promoter (counter-clockwise); TTGAGA
                     /ApEinfo_fwdcolor=pink
                     /ApEinfo_revcolor=pink
     misc_feature    7672..7806
                     /label=AID* (from Dernburg lab)
                     /ApEinfo_fwdcolor=cyan
                     /ApEinfo_revcolor=green
     protein_bind    7834..7860
                     /ApEinfo_graphicformat=arrow_data {{0 1 2 0 0 -1} {} 0}
     width           5
     offset          0
                     /label=Flag(3)
                     /ApEinfo_label=Flag
                     /ApEinfo_fwdcolor=#cc3366
                     /ApEinfo_revcolor=green
     primer_bind     378..395
                     /ApEinfo_graphicformat=arrow_data {{0 1 2 0 0 -1} {} 0}
     width           5
     offset          0
                     /label=M13-fwd
                     /ApEinfo_fwdcolor=cyan
                     /ApEinfo_revcolor=green
     intron          1929..1939
                     /ApEinfo_graphicformat=arrow_data {{0 1 2 0 0 -1} {} 0}
     width           5
     offset          0
                     /label=intron
                     /ApEinfo_fwdcolor=#cc66ff
                     /ApEinfo_revcolor=#ff00ff
     -10_signal      9367..9372
                     /note="RNAI promoter (clockwise); GCTACA"
                     /ApEinfo_graphicformat=arrow_data {{0 1 2 0 0 -1} {} 0}
     width           5
     offset          0
                     /label=RNAI promoter (clockwise); GCTACA
                     /ApEinfo_fwdcolor=pink
                     /ApEinfo_revcolor=pink
     misc_feature    7576..7644
                     /ApEinfo_graphicformat=arrow_data {{0 1 2 0 0 -1} {} 0}
     width           5
     offset          0
                     /label=BioTag
                     /ApEinfo_fwdcolor=#ffdf0d
                     /ApEinfo_revcolor=green
     misc_feature    1940..1973
                     /ApEinfo_graphicformat=arrow_data {{0 1 2 0 0 -1} {} 0}
     width           5
     offset          0
                     /label=loxP
                     /ApEinfo_fwdcolor=#ff8000
                     /ApEinfo_revcolor=#ff8000
     -10_signal      complement(9501..9506)
                     /note="RNAII promoter (counter-clockwise); CGTAAT"
                     /ApEinfo_graphicformat=arrow_data {{0 1 2 0 0 -1} {} 0}
     width           5
     offset          0
                     /label=RNAII promoter (counter-clockwise); CGTAAT
                     /ApEinfo_fwdcolor=pink
                     /ApEinfo_revcolor=pink
     CDS             complement(9701..10360)
                     /ApEinfo_graphicformat=arrow_data {{0 1 2 0 0 -1} {} 0}
     width           5
     offset          0
                     /label=AmpR
                     /ApEinfo_fwdcolor=yellow
                     /ApEinfo_revcolor=yellow
     misc_feature    1980..1982
                     /ApEinfo_graphicformat=arrow_data {{0 1 2 0 0 -1} {} 0}
     width           5
     offset          0
                     /label=spacer(1)
                     /ApEinfo_label=spacer
                     /ApEinfo_fwdcolor=#cccccc
                     /ApEinfo_revcolor=green
     misc_difference 3018..3018
                     /ApEinfo_graphicformat=arrow_data {{0 1 2 0 0 -1} {} 0}
     width           5
     offset          0
                     /label=e1350
                     /ApEinfo_fwdcolor=#ff0000
                     /ApEinfo_revcolor=#ff0000
     CDS             complement(9698..10558)
                     /gene="bla"
                     /note="ampR (confers resistance to ampicillin)"
                     /codon_start=1
                     /product="beta-lactamase"
                     /translation="MSIQHFRVALIPFFAAFCLPVFAHPETLVKVKDAEDQLGARVGYI
                     ELDLNSGKILESFRPEERFPMMSTFKVLLCGAVLSRIDAGQEQLGRRIHYSQNDLVEYS
                     PVTEKHLTDGMTVRELCSAAITMSDNTAANLLLTTIGGPKELTAFLHNMGDHVTRLDRW
                     EPELNEAIPNDERDTTMPVAMATTLRKLLTGELLTLASRQQLIDWMEADKVAGPLLRSA
                     LPAGWFIADKSGAGERGSRGIIAALGPDGKPSRIVVIYTTGSQATMDERNRQIAEIGAS
                     LIKHW"
                     /ApEinfo_graphicformat=arrow_data {{0 1 2 0 0 -1} {} 0}
     width           5
     offset          0
                     /label=beta-lactamase
                     /ApEinfo_fwdcolor=#00cccc
                     /ApEinfo_revcolor=#006666
     terminator      2016..2396
                     /ApEinfo_graphicformat=arrow_data {{0 1 2 0 0 -1} {} 0}
     width           5
     offset          0
                     /label=let-858 Terminator
                     /ApEinfo_fwdcolor=#cc0000
                     /ApEinfo_revcolor=#cc0000
     intron          1974..1979
                     /ApEinfo_graphicformat=arrow_data {{0 1 2 0 0 -1} {} 0}
     width           5
     offset          0
                     /label=intron(1)
                     /ApEinfo_label=intron
                     /ApEinfo_fwdcolor=#cc66ff
                     /ApEinfo_revcolor=#ff00ff
     primer_bind     complement(8534..8553)
                     /ApEinfo_graphicformat=arrow_data {{0 1 2 0 0 -1} {} 0}
     width           5
     offset          0
                     /label=M13-rev
                     /ApEinfo_fwdcolor=cyan
                     /ApEinfo_revcolor=green
     5'UTR           join(2681..2708,2765..2766)
                     /ApEinfo_graphicformat=arrow_data {{0 1 2 0 0 -1} {} 0}
     width           5
     offset          0
                     /label=sqt-1 5'UTR
                     /ApEinfo_fwdcolor=#ccffcc
                     /ApEinfo_revcolor=green
     misc_signal     1902..1922
                     /ApEinfo_graphicformat=arrow_data {{0 1 2 0 0 -1} {} 0}
     width           5
     offset          0
                     /label=TEV site
                     /ApEinfo_fwdcolor=#ff6600
                     /ApEinfo_revcolor=#ff6600
     CDS             join(1038..1340,1389..1463,1515..1634,1686..1901)
                     /ApEinfo_graphicformat=arrow_data {{0 1 2 0 0 -1} {} 0}
     width           5
     offset          0
                     /label=GFP
                     /ApEinfo_fwdcolor=#00ff33
                     /ApEinfo_revcolor=#006666
     misc_feature    661..966
                     /translation="MEKKITGYTTVDISQWHRKEHFEAFQSVAQCTYNQTVQLDITAFL
                     KTVKKNKHKFYPAFIHILARLMNAHPEFRMAMKDGELVIWDSVHPCYTVFHEQTETFSS
                     LWSEYHDDFRQFLHIYSQDVACYGENLAYFPKGFIENMFFVSANPWVSFTSFDLNVANM
                     DNFFAPVFTMGKYYTQGDKVLMPLAIQVHHAVCDGFHVGRMLNELQQYCDEWQGGA*"
                     /ApEinfo_graphicformat=arrow_data {{0 1 2 0 0 -1} {} 0}
     width           5
     offset          0
                     /label=ccdB
                     /ApEinfo_fwdcolor=pink
                     /ApEinfo_revcolor=pink
     rep_origin      complement(8921..9603)
                     /ApEinfo_graphicformat=arrow_data {{0 1 2 0 0 -1} {} 0}
     width           5
     offset          0
                     /label=ColE1 origin
                     /ApEinfo_fwdcolor=gray50
                     /ApEinfo_revcolor=gray50
     3'UTR           3789..3825
                     /ApEinfo_graphicformat=arrow_data {{0 1 2 0 0 -1} {} 0}
     width           5
     offset          0
                     /label=sqt-1 3'UTR
                     /ApEinfo_fwdcolor=#cc3333
                     /ApEinfo_revcolor=#cc3333
     promoter        complement(5292..5691)
                     /ApEinfo_graphicformat=arrow_data {{0 1 2 0 0 -1} {} 0}
     width           5
     offset          0
                     /label=hsp16-41 promoter
                     /ApEinfo_fwdcolor=#0080c0
                     /ApEinfo_revcolor=#0080c0
     promoter        2397..2766
                     /ApEinfo_graphicformat=arrow_data {{0 1 2 0 0 -1} {} 0}
     width           5
     offset          0
                     /label=Psqt1
                     /ApEinfo_fwdcolor=#33cc00
                     /ApEinfo_revcolor=#33cc00
     CDS             754..963
                     /ApEinfo_graphicformat=arrow_data {{0 1 2 0 0 -1} {} 0}
     width           5
     offset          0
                     /label=ccdB(1)
                     /ApEinfo_label=ccdB
                     /ApEinfo_fwdcolor=yellow
                     /ApEinfo_revcolor=yellow
     3'UTR           complement(3826..4157)
                     /ApEinfo_graphicformat=arrow_data {{0 1 2 0 0 -1} {} 0}
     width           5
     offset          0
                     /label=tbb-2 3'UTR
                     /ApEinfo_fwdcolor=#cc3333
                     /ApEinfo_revcolor=#993333
     intron          7534..7539
                     /ApEinfo_graphicformat=arrow_data {{0 1 2 0 0 -1} {} 0}
     width           5
     offset          0
                     /label=intron(2)
                     /ApEinfo_label=intron
                     /ApEinfo_fwdcolor=#cc66ff
                     /ApEinfo_revcolor=#ff00ff
     3'UTR           7148..7499
                     /ApEinfo_graphicformat=arrow_data {{0 1 2 0 0 -1} {} 0}
     width           5
     offset          0
                     /label=unc-54 3'UTR
                     /ApEinfo_fwdcolor=#990000
                     /ApEinfo_revcolor=#cc0000
     misc_feature    7500..7533
                     /ApEinfo_graphicformat=arrow_data {{0 1 2 0 0 -1} {} 0}
     width           5
     offset          0
                     /label=loxP(1)
                     /ApEinfo_label=loxP
                     /ApEinfo_fwdcolor=#ff8000
                     /ApEinfo_revcolor=#ff8000
     promoter        5692..6054
                     /note="Prps-0"
                     /note="/ApEinfo_fwdcolor=pink"
                     /note="/ApEinfo_revcolor=pink; /ApEinfo_fwdcolor=pink;
                     /ApEinfo_revcolor=pink; /ApEinfo_graphicformat=arrow_data
                     {{0 1 2 0 0 -1} {} 0} width 5 offset 0"
                     /ApEinfo_graphicformat=arrow_data {{0 1 2 0 0 -1} {} 0}
     width           5
     offset          0
                     /label=Prps-0
                     /ApEinfo_fwdcolor=#339933
                     /ApEinfo_revcolor=#339933
     misc_feature    8523..8529
                     /ApEinfo_graphicformat=arrow_data {{0 1 2 0 0 -1} {} 0}
     width           5
     offset          0
                     /label=This sequence will be deleted if ClaI is used
                     /ApEinfo_fwdcolor=#ffcc99
                     /ApEinfo_revcolor=green
     misc_feature    join(7915..7922,7924..8522)
                     /ApEinfo_graphicformat=arrow_data {{0 1 2 0 0 -1} {} 0}
     width           5
     offset          0
                     /label=This sequence will be replaced by the homology
                     arm(1)
                     /ApEinfo_label=This sequence will be replaced by the
                     homology arm
                     /ApEinfo_fwdcolor=#cc9966
                     /ApEinfo_revcolor=green
     misc_feature    complement(7960..8265)
                     /translation="MEKKITGYTTVDISQWHRKEHFEAFQSVAQCTYNQTVQLDITAFL
                     KTVKKNKHKFYPAFIHILARLMNAHPEFRMAMKDGELVIWDSVHPCYTVFHEQTETFSS
                     LWSEYHDDFRQFLHIYSQDVACYGENLAYFPKGFIENMFFVSANPWVSFTSFDLNVANM
                     DNFFAPVFTMGKYYTQGDKVLMPLAIQVHHAVCDGFHVGRMLNELQQYCDEWQGGA*"
                     /ApEinfo_graphicformat=arrow_data {{0 1 2 0 0 -1} {} 0}
     width           5
     offset          0
                     /label=ccdB(2)
                     /ApEinfo_label=ccdB
                     /ApEinfo_fwdcolor=pink
                     /ApEinfo_revcolor=pink
     CDS             complement(7963..8172)
                     /ApEinfo_graphicformat=arrow_data {{0 1 2 0 0 -1} {} 0}
     width           5
     offset          0
                     /label=ccdB(3)
                     /ApEinfo_label=ccdB
                     /ApEinfo_fwdcolor=yellow
                     /ApEinfo_revcolor=yellow
     misc_structure  1011..1037
                     /ApEinfo_graphicformat=arrow_data {{0 1 2 0 0 -1} {} 0}
     width           5
     offset          0
                     /label=Flexible Linker (will be deleted if ClaI is used)
                     /ApEinfo_fwdcolor=#999999
                     /ApEinfo_revcolor=green
     misc_feature    7176..7198
                     /label=seq
     oligo           2976
                     /ApEinfo_fwdcolor=cyan
                     /ApEinfo_revcolor=green
ORIGIN
        1 tcgcgcgttt cggtgatgac ggtgaaaacc tctgacacat gcagctcccg gagacggtca
       61 cagcttgtct gtaagcggat gccgggagca gacaagcccg tcagggcgcg tcagcgggtg
      121 ttggcgggtg tcggggctgg cttaactatg cggcatcaga gcagattgta ctgagagtgc
      181 accatatgcg gtgtgaaata ccgcacagat gcgtaaggag aaaataccgc atcaggcgcc
      241 attcgccatt caggctgcgc aactgttggg aagggcgatc ggtgcgggcc tcttcgctat
      301 tacgccagct ggcgaaaggg ggatgtgctg caaggcgatt aagttgggta acgccagggt
      361 tttcccagtc acgacgttgt aaaacgacgg ccagtcgccg gcactagtTA CCCGAAGTAT
      421 GTCAAAAAGA GGTATGCTAT GAAGCAGCGT ATTACAGTGA CAGTTGACAG CGACAGCTAT
      481 CAGTTGCTCA AGGCATATAT GATGTCAATA TCTCCGGTTC GGTAAGCACA ACCATGCAGA
      541 ATGAAGCCCG TCGTCTGCGT GCCGAACGCT GGAAAGCGGA AAATCAGGAA GGGATGGCTG
      601 AGGTCGCCCG GTTTATTGAA ATGAACGGCT CTTTTGCCGA CGAGAACAGG GGCTGGTGAA
      661 ATGCAGTTTA AGGTTTACAC CTATAAAAGA GAGAGCCGTT ATCGTCTGTT TGTGGATGTA
      721 CAGAGTGATA TTATTGACAC GCCCGGGCGA CGGATGGTGA TCCCCCTGGC CAGTGCACGT
      781 CTGCTGTCAG ATAAAGTCCC CCGTGAACTT TACCCGGTGG TGCATATCGG GGATGAAAGC
      841 TGGCGCATGA TGACCACCGA TATGGCCAGT GTGCCGGTCT CCGTTATCGG GGAAGAAGTG
      901 GCTGATCTCA GCCACCGCGA AAATGACATC AAAAACGCCA TTAACCTGAT GTTCTGGGGA
      961 ATATAAATGT CAGGCTCCCT TATACACAGC CAGTCTGCAG GTCGAcctag GGAGCATCGG
     1021 GAGCCTCAGG AGCATCGATG AGTAAAGGAG AAGAATTGTT CACTGGAGTT GTCCCAATCC
     1081 TCGTCGAGCT CGACGGAGAC GTCAACGGAC ACAAGTTCTC CGTCTCCGGA GAGGGAGAGG
     1141 GAGACGCCAC CTACGGAAAG CTCACCCTCA AGTTCATCTG CACCACCGGA AAGCTCCCAG
     1201 TCCCATGGCC AACCCTCGTC ACCACCTTCT GCTACGGAGT CCAATGCTTC TCCCGTTACC
     1261 CAGACCACAT GAAGCGTCAC GACTTCTTCA AGTCCGCCAT GCCAGAGGGA TACGTCCAAG
     1321 AGCGTACCAT CTTCTTCAAG gtaagtttaa acatatatat actaactact gattatttaa
     1381 attttcagGA CGACGGAAAC TACAAGACCC GTGCCGAGGT CAAGTTCGAG GGAGACACCC
     1441 TCGTCAACCG TATCGAGCTC AAGgtaagtt taaacagttc ggtactaact aaccatacat
     1501 atttaaattt tcagGGAATC GACTTCAAGG AGGACGGAAA CATCCTCGGA CACAAGCTCG
     1561 AGTACAACTA CAACTCCCAC AACGTCTACA TCATGGCCGA CAAGCAAAAG AACGGAATCA
     1621 AGGTCAACTT CAAGgtaagt ttaaacatga ttttactaac taactaatct gatttaaatt
     1681 ttcagATCCG TCACAACATC GAGGACGGAT CCGTCCAACT CGCCGACCAC TACCAACAAA
     1741 ACACCCCAAT CGGAGACGGA CCAGTCCTCC TCCCAGACAA CCACTACCTC TCCACCCAAT
     1801 CCGCCCTCTC CAAGGACCCA AACGAGAAGC GTGACCACAT GGTCCTCCTC GAGTTCGTCA
     1861 CCGCCGCCGG AATCACCCAC GGAATGGACG AGCTCTACAA GGAGAATCTG TACTTTCAAT
     1921 CCGGAAAGgt aagtttaaaA TAACTTCGTA TAGCATACAT TATACGAAGT TATtttcagG
     1981 GAGAGCAAAA GCTTATCTCC GAGGAGGACC TCTAAGGATG ATCGACGCCa ACGTCGTTGA
     2041 ATTTTCAAAT TTTAAATACT GAATATTTGT TTTTTTTCCT ATTATTTATT TATTCTCTTT
     2101 GTGTTTTTTT TCTTGCTTTC TAAAAAATTA ATTCAATCCA AATCTAAaca tttttttttc
     2161 tctttccgtc tcccaattcg tattccgctc ctctcatctg aacacaatgt gcaagtttat
     2221 ttatcttctc gctttcattt cattaggacg tggggggaat tggtggaagg gggaaacaca
     2281 caaaaggatg atggaaatga aataaggaca cacaatatgc aacaacattc aattcagaaa
     2341 tatggaggaa ggtttaaaag aaaacataaa aatatataga ggaggaagga aactagctgc
     2401 cctcgattgt ctatcttcca ttctcaccaa gtttcaacaa ctttattcag tcattcttct
     2461 ctggttcatt tcccaaccaa tcttcccgaa taaagcccat ctgtcctttc ggccacattc
     2521 ctcacctaca tccgtactcc ttatctcccg ttcttatcca gtcttttatc gtctctgcgt
     2581 ctcgcacact gtctcgtcgg taatgtaaaa aaaaaacaaa aaaaacttga aaacttgcgg
     2641 aaagatttcc taataaaagg agacgaatcc ggtaggaaat cgacaagtct ctgcttctcg
     2701 aagactaggt gagttacatt tctttggccg aattattttg aaatcctaaa tttgataatt
     2761 tcagagATGT CTGTAAAACT TGCGTGTTAT GTGACGGCTT CGGTCACTGT CGCCACTCTT
     2821 ATGGTATGCT TCATGACCAT GTCAACCATC TACTCGGAGG TTGATGGATT CAGAGAGAAG
     2881 CTTGATACCG AGATGAATGT GTTCAGAgtg agttaaatta tattttgaat tttaaataat
     2941 ttttaatttt ctagCAATCT ACCAATGGAT TGTGGAAGGA CATAGTTGTC ATCGGAAGAT
     3001 CTAGCAAGCG TGTCCGTTGT CAATATGAAG AGACCAACGC TACCCCAACT CCACATGCTG
     3061 ATGGATCCCC ATCTGCTCCA CCAGGTCAAC CACCAGCAGT TCCACCAGTC TTCAACCAGC
     3121 CAAAGACTCC AAATGGAGCC AATGGAAATG GACCAACCTG CAACTGCAAT GCTGATAACA
     3181 AGTGCCCAGC TGGACCATCC GGACCAAAGG GAGTTCCAGG AGTTCCAGGA CTCGACGGAG
     3241 TTCCAGGACT TGACGGTGTT CCAGGAGTTG GAGCTGATGA TATCGCTCCA CAACGCGAGT
     3301 CTGTCGGATG CTTCACTTGC CCACAAGGAC CAGTTGGACC ACCAGGAGCT CTTGGAAGAC
     3361 CAGGACCACG TGGACTTCCA GGACCAAGAG GACAAAATGG AAACCCAGGA AGAGATGGAC
     3421 AACCAGGACA TCCAGGAGAG CAAGGATCAT CCGGTCAAAT CGGAAAGATC GGAGAGCCAG
     3481 GACCACCAGG AGAGAAGGGA CGCGACGCCG AGCATCCAAT CGGAAGACCA GGACCAAAGG
     3541 GACCAAGAGG AGATCAAGGA CCAACAGGAC CAGCTGGACA GAACGGTCTT CACGGACCAC
     3601 CAGGAGAGCC AGGAACCGTT GGACCAGAAG GACCATCTGG AAAGCAAGGA CGTCAAGGAC
     3661 CAGACGGAAC CCAGGGAGAG ACTGGACCAG ACGGAAGACC AGGAAAGGAT GCCGAGTACT
     3721 GCCAGTGCCC AGACAAGTCT CCACCATCAG AGGCTGTCAA CGCCAACCGT GGATACAGAA
     3781 ATATCTAAat tgttggtgtt ttctaataaa atatttgaga ttcagtgaga cttttttctt
     3841 ggcggcacaa taaagtttcc tctttttgtt gggtcactca acgaacacaa tacaaatatt
     3901 tgagcgctcg catttttctc aacctttcgg gtttaaagca cttcaaaatg gaattgaaga
     3961 gagattgtga aagtacatca gacagaatca cattttgata gcattcactt cactcagatg
     4021 caaacttttc agtgactata aaaagtcata aaataataac attaaaaaag caaataaatt
     4081 agcgagagaa ttttttgaca aaaagaaaga agagtgatag agaagaaggg aatgcttgaa
     4141 aggattttgc atttatctta ATCACCGTCT TCGAGAAGAC GAACCATGGC GCCAGTTTCA
     4201 GAATCCAAGT TTCTAATATA GTTCATCACA ATGTTGACGT TGGTCCAACC TCCGGCTTGC
     4261 ATAATCTCTG GGATGGAAAC TCCAGCGCGA GCCATGTCAC GGGCAGCTCC GACACGGGCG
     4321 GAATGTCCAG ACCAAGCCAA GTAACGTTGT CCGGAATCAT CCTTGGCTCC GTAGATGAGA
     4381 CGGTGGGTAG CTTCGAAGAT TCctgaaaat ttattttcag cttattctta gctaatatgt
     4441 tgtttaaact tacCTTCAAG AGCTCGAGTC GAGAGTTGTG ATGTTGCACT CGGGGCAGCA
     4501 ACTCCGTTCT TGCGAACACG ACAGAACAGG TAGTTGTTTG GATCATCGGC GACTCCGGAA
     4561 ACCGAAATCC AGCGCTCAAC GAGCTTGGTA ACTCCAAGGG AGAGCGCTTT TTCGACTCCG
     4621 GCAGTCGAGA CCAGCGTTTT TGTACGTCCG ATGTGGATGA GCATTCTTCC TCCGTCTGTG
     4681 CGACTAATAT CCTTGACGCG AATGCGGGCA ATTTCGGCGA TACGGAGAAG TGTGTTGTAA
     4741 GCAATTCCGA GGAAGGCGAG GTTTCGGATG TCCTGGCAAC GATCGGAATT TTCCATAAGA
     4801 GAACGGACCT GATCGAAGTC GGTTctgaaa atttcgtcaa gtcttaggat tgaatacatt
     4861 aatatttaaa cttacCTTTC GAAGGCGAGG GCTTGCTTGG CTCTCTCTCC AGCATCAACA
     4921 TTTTCCTTGC GGATACGTCT CATTACGAGA GATACGGCAT TAGAATCTGA TGGGCGTGGA
     4981 AGTCCAGATC GGCGATGGAG CATATTGAGC TGTCCGAGAT GTTGTTGGAT CGTCTTCACC
     5041 GCCAATCCAC GAGCTTGGAG GTAGAGCAAG TAGTCACGAA CGTCTTCTGG CTCGGCTGGG
     5101 AACCACTTGC GGTTGTTAAG CTTGCACCAG GCAGCCCAAG AACGGCACAC TGAGAGAAGC
     5161 ATCTTCCAGG TGTGCTCGGA GAAGGCTTGT CTGTCACGGA ACATATCCAT GAGGTTCTTG
     5221 CGAACTTCAT CACTTGTCGC GTCAACTGGA AGTGCTGGAA GATTTTGATG AACAGTGAGA
     5281 AGATTTGACA Tattttcgaa gttttttaga tgcactagaa caaagcgtgt tggcttcctc
     5341 tgagcccgct ttccttatat acccgcattc tgcagcctta cagaatgttc tagaaggtcc
     5401 tagatgcatt cgtttgaaaa tactcccggt gggtgcaaag agacgcagac ggaaaatgta
     5461 tctgggtctc tttattgtgt acactacttt tccatgtacc gaatgtgagt cgccctcctt
     5521 ttgcaacaag cagctcgaat gttctagaaa aaggtggaaa atagtataaa taccgttgaa
     5581 aataaatacc gaacaacatt tgctctaatt gtgaaattag aaatcttcaa actataatca
     5641 tgtcacttta ccactatttc cgtccagctc aacgttccgt ttttggtgat cATTTTTGCT
     5701 TTCGTCGTAA ATCTACACAC GCGTCTCTTC CGTGCGAGAG TCCAAGCCAG CAGCCAAATT
     5761 CGTTGACTGA GTATTCAACG TTTATACGTT GTCGGCAACG AGAAATAGGA AAATGCATCG
     5821 GGAAATGTTC TTTTTTCGAT TTTTTCCAAG GTTTTGACAA ATTTTACCAC GAATTTTGCT
     5881 ATGTTTTCAA TTAAAAAATA TGTTATTCAA CTGTTTCTAT GAGGAAAATA AGGCTTTGCA
     5941 TGTAATTTTC TTATTCAGCA TAATTTTTAA TTAATTTGAA TTTTCTGTCC TAACGTTTAT
     6001 TTTGTTTTCT TGGTTATGAC TGATCTGAAA TTAATTTTTG AATTTTAAGG TAATATGTCA
     6061 GGCGGTGCCG CAAGTTTGTA CAAAAAAGCA GGCTCCATGA AAAAGCCTGA ACTCACCGCG
     6121 ACGTCTGTCG AGAAGTTTCT GATCGAAAAG TTCGACAGCG TCTCCGACCT GATGCAGCTC
     6181 TCGGAGGGCG AAGAATCTCG TGCTTTCAGC TTCGATGTAG GAGGGCGTGG ATATGTCCTG
     6241 CGGGTAAATA GCTGCGCCGA TGGTTTCTAC AAAGATCGTT ATGTTTATCG GCACTTTGCA
     6301 TCGGCCGCGC TCCCGATTCC GGAAGTGCTT GACATTGGGG AATTCAGCGA GAGCCTGACC
     6361 TATTGCATCT CCCGCCGTGC ACAGGGTGTC ACGTTGCAAG ACCTGCCTGA AACCGAACTG
     6421 CCCGCTGTTC TGCAGCCGGT CGCGGAGGCC ATGGATGCGA TCGCTGCGGC CGATCTTAGC
     6481 CAGACGAGCG GGTTCGGCCC ATTCGGACCG CAAGGAATCG GTCAATACAC TACATGGCGT
     6541 GATTTCATAT GCGCGATTGC TGATCCCCAT GTGTATCACT GGCAAACTGT GATGGACGAC
     6601 ACCGTCAGTG CGTCCGTCGC GCAGGCTCTC GATGAGCTGA TGCTTTGGGC CGAGGACTGC
     6661 CCCGAAGTCC GGCACCTCGT GCACGCGGAT TTCGGCTCCA ACAATGTCCT GACGGACAAT
     6721 GGCCGCATAA CAGCGGTCAT TGACTGGAGC GAGGCGATGT TCGGGGATTC CCAATACGAG
     6781 GTCGCCAACA TCTTCTTCTG GAGGCCGTGG TTGGCTTGTA TGGAGCAGCA GACGCGCTAC
     6841 TTCGAGCGGA GGCATCCGGA GCTTGCAGGA TCGCCGCGGC TCCGGGCGTA TATGCTCCGC
     6901 ATTGGTCTTG ACCAACTCTA TCAGAGCTTG GTTGACGGCA ATTTCGATGA TGCAGCTTGG
     6961 GCGCAGGGTC GATGCGACGC AATCGTCCGA TCCGGAGCCG GGACTGTCGG GCGTACACAA
     7021 ATCGCCCGCA GAAGCGCGGC CGTCTGGACC GATGGCTGTG TAGAAGTACT CGCCGATAGT
     7081 GGAAACCGAC GCCCCAGCAC TCGTCCGAGG GCAAAGGAAT AGACCCAGCT TTCTTGTACA
     7141 AAGTGGGTCC AATTACTCTT CAACATCCCT ACATGCTCTT TCTCCCTGTG CTCCCACCCC
     7201 CTATTTTTGT TATTATCAAA AAACTTCTCT TAATTTCTTT GTTTTTTAGC TTCTTTTAAG
     7261 TCACCTCTAA CAATGAAATT GTGTAGATTC AAAAATAGAA TTAATTCGTA ATAAAAAGTC
     7321 GAAAAAAATT GTGCTCCCTC CCCCCATTAA TAATAATTCT ATCCCAAAAT CTACACAATG
     7381 TTCTGTGTAC ACTTCTTATG TTTTTTACTT CTGATAAATT TTTTTGAAAC ATCATAGAAA
     7441 AAACCGCACA CAAAATACCT TATCATATGT TACGTTTCAG TTTATGACCG CAATTTTTAA
     7501 TAACTTCGTA TAGCATACAT TATACGAAGT TATtttcagG GAGCCGGATC TGATTAcGGA
     7561 TCCGGAGGTG GCGGGATGGC TTCTTCTCTT CGTCAGATCC TCGACTCTCA GAAGATGGAG
     7621 TGGCGTTCTA ACGCTGGAGG ATCTGGCGGA GGAGGCAGTG GTAGTGGCAG Tatgcctaaa
     7681 gatccagcca aacctccggc caaggcacaa gttgtgggat ggccaccggt gagatcatac
     7741 cggaagaacg tgatggtttc ctgccaaaaa tcaagcggtg gcccggaggc ggcggcgttc
     7801 gtgaagGGTG GTGGCGGTTC TGGCTCAGGA TCTGATTATA AAGACGATGA CGATAAGCGT
     7861 GACTACAAGG ACGACGACGA CAAGCGTGAT TACAAGGATG ACGATGACAA GAGActagtT
     7921 CGaACCTGCA GACTGGCTGT GTATAAGGGA GCCTGACATT TATATTCCCC AGAACATCAG
     7981 GTTAATGGCG TTTTTGATGT CATTTTCGCG GTGGCTGAGA TCAGCCACTT CTTCCCCGAT
     8041 AACGGAGACC GGCACACTGG CCATATCGGT GGTCATCATG CGCCAGCTTT CATCCCCGAT
     8101 ATGCACCACC GGGTAAAGTT CACGGGGGAC TTTATCTGAC AGCAGACGTG CACTGGCCAG
     8161 GGGGATCACC ATCCGTCGCC CGGGCGTGTC AATAATATCA CTCTGTACAT CCACAAACAG
     8221 ACGATAACGG CTCTCTCTTT TATAGGTGTA AACCTTAAAC TGCATTTCAC CAGCCCCTGT
     8281 TCTCGTCGGC AAAAGAGCCG TTCATTTCAA TAAACCGGGC GACCTCAGCC ATCCCTTCCT
     8341 GATTTTCCGC TTTCCAGCGT TCGGCACGCA GACGACGGGC TTCATTCTGC ATGGTTGTGC
     8401 TTACCGAACC GGAGATATTG ACATCATATA TGCCTTGAGC AACTGATAGC TGTCGCTGTC
     8461 AACTGTCACT GTAATACGCT GCTTCATAGC ATACCTCTTT TTGACATACT TCGGGTtcct
     8521 aggaaatcga taaatggtca tagctgtttc ctgtgtgaaa ttgttatccg ctcacaattc
     8581 cacacaacat acgagccgga agcataaagt gtaaagcctg gggtgcctaa tgagtgagct
     8641 aactcacatt aattgcgttg cgctcactgc ccgctttcca gtcgggaaac ctgtcgtgcc
     8701 agctgcatta atgaatcggc caacgcgcgg ggagaggcgg tttgcgtatt gggcgctctt
     8761 ccgcttcctc gctcactgac tcgctgcgct cggtcgttcg gctgcggcga gcggtatcag
     8821 ctcactcaaa ggcggtaata cggttatcca cagaatcagg ggataacgca ggaaagaaca
     8881 tgtgagcaaa aggccagcaa aaggccagga accgtaaaaa ggccgcgttg ctggcgtttt
     8941 tccataggct ccgcccccct gacgagcatc acaaaaatcg acgctcaagt cagaggtggc
     9001 gaaacccgac aggactataa agataccagg cgtttccccc tggaagctcc ctcgtgcgct
     9061 ctcctgttcc gaccctgccg cttaccggat acctgtccgc ctttctccct tcgggaagcg
     9121 tggcgctttc tcatagctca cgctgtaggt atctcagttc ggtgtaggtc gttcgctcca
     9181 agctgggctg tgtgcacgaa ccccccgttc agcccgaccg ctgcgcctta tccggtaact
     9241 atcgtcttga gtccaacccg gtaagacacg acttatcgcc actggcagca gccactggta
     9301 acaggattag cagagcgagg tatgtaggcg gtgctacaga gttcttgaag tggtggccta
     9361 actacggcta cactagaaga acagtatttg gtatctgcgc tctgctgaag ccagttacct
     9421 tcggaaaaag agttggtagc tcttgatccg gcaaacaaac caccgctggt agcggtggtt
     9481 tttttgtttg caagcagcag attacgcgca gaaaaaaagg atctcaagaa gatcctttga
     9541 tcttttctac ggggtctgac gctcagtgga acgaaaactc acgttaaggg attttggtca
     9601 tgagattatc aaaaaggatc ttcacctaga tccttttaaa ttaaaaatga agttttaaat
     9661 caatctaaag tatatatgag taaacttggt ctgacagtta ccaatgctta atcagtgagg
     9721 cacctatctc agcgatctgt ctatttcgtt catccatagt tgcctgactc cccgtcgtgt
     9781 agataactac gatacgggag ggcttaccat ctggccccag tgctgcaatg ataccgcgag
     9841 acccacgctc accggctcca gatttatcag caataaacca gccagccgga agggccgagc
     9901 gcagaagtgg tcctgcaact ttatccgcct ccatccagtc tattaattgt tgccgggaag
     9961 ctagagtaag tagttcgcca gttaatagtt tgcgcaacgt tgttgccatt gctacaggca
    10021 tcgtggtgtc acgctcgtcg tttggtatgg cttcattcag ctccggttcc caacgatcaa
    10081 ggcgagttac atgatccccc atgttgtgca aaaaagcggt tagctccttc ggtcctccga
    10141 tcgttgtcag aagtaagttg gccgcagtgt tatcactcat ggttatggca gcactgcata
    10201 attctcttac tgtcatgcca tccgtaagat gcttttctgt gactggtgag tactcaacca
    10261 agtcattctg agaatagtgt atgcggcgac cgagttgctc ttgcccggcg tcaatacggg
    10321 ataataccgc gccacatagc agaactttaa aagtgctcat cattggaaaa cgttcttcgg
    10381 ggcgaaaact ctcaaggatc ttaccgctgt tgagatccag ttcgatgtaa cccactcgtg
    10441 cacccaactg atcttcagca tcttttactt tcaccagcgt ttctgggtga gcaaaaacag
    10501 gaaggcaaaa tgccgcaaaa aagggaataa gggcgacacg gaaatgttga atactcatac
    10561 tcttcctttt tcaatattat tgaagcattt atcagggtta ttgtctcatg agcggataca
    10621 tatttgaatg tatttagaaa aataaacaaa taggggttcc gcgcacattt ccccgaaaag
    10681 tgccacctga cgtctaagaa accattatta tcatgacatt aacctataaa aataggcgta
    10741 tcacgaggcc ctttcgtc
//
