Features (pLannotate 1.2.2; 28 found; start..end, strand, type, name):
      1..306     +  CDS            ccdB: CcdB, a bacterial toxin that poisons DNA gyrase; ccdB; Plasmids containing the ccdB gene cannot be propagated in standard E. coli strains.
    399..1241    +  CDS            mEGFP (fragment): monomeric enhanced GFP, optimized with synthetic introns for expression in C. elegans
   1280..1313    +  protein_bind   loxP: Cre-mediated recombination occurs in the 8-bp core sequence (GCATACAT). Cre recombinase
   2107..2253    +  CDS            sqt-1 (fragment): SQT1_CAEEL - Also known as rol-5. Protein inferred from homology: Swiss-Prot protein existence level 3. Nematode cuticles are composed largely of collagen-like proteins. The cuticle functions both as an exoskeleton and as a barrier to protect the worm from its environment. This is a collagen critical for organismal morphogenesis. Mutations in sqt-1 can lengthen, shorten, or helically twist the entire animal. From Caenorhabditis elegans.
   2286..3125    +  CDS            sqt-1 (fragment): SQT1_CAEEL - Also known as rol-5. Protein inferred from homology: Swiss-Prot protein existence level 3. Nematode cuticles are composed largely of collagen-like proteins. The cuticle functions both as an exoskeleton and as a barrier to protect the worm from its environment. This is a collagen critical for organismal morphogenesis. Mutations in sqt-1 can lengthen, shorten, or helically twist the entire animal. From Caenorhabditis elegans.
   3169..3492    -  terminator     tbb-2 terminator: tbb-2; transcription terminator for the C. elegans tubulin beta-2 gene
   3501..4631    -  CDS            cre: RECR_BPP1 - Experimental evidence at protein level: Swiss-Prot protein existence level 1. Catalyzes site-specific recombination between two 34-base- pair LOXP sites. Its role is to maintain the phage genome as a monomeric unit-copy plasmid in the lysogenic state. From Escherichia phage P1 (Bacteriophage P1).
   4980..5030    +  CDS            hsp-16.1 (fragment): HSP11_CAEEL - Also known as hsp16-1b. Experimental evidence at transcript level: Swiss-Prot protein existence level 2. From Caenorhabditis elegans.
   5411..5431    +  protein_bind   attB1: mutant version of attB; core recombination site for the Gateway® BP reaction BP Clonase™
   5437..6462    +  CDS            HygR: aminoglycoside phosphotransferase from E. coli; aph(4)-Ia; confers resistance to hygromycin
   6466..6486    -  protein_bind   attB2: mutant version of attB; core recombination site for the Gateway® BP reaction BP Clonase™
   6840..6873    +  protein_bind   loxP: Cre-mediated recombination occurs in the 8-bp core sequence (GCATACAT). Cre recombinase
   7015..7147    +  CDS            mini-AID (fragment): minimal degron from the auxin-responsive IAA17 protein of Arabidopsis thaliana (Kubota et al., 2013) acts as an auxin-inducible degron (AID) in the presence of TIR1
   7201..7224    +  CDS            5xFLAG (fragment): five tandem FLAG® epitope tags
   7228..7251    +  CDS            FLAG: FLAG® epitope tag, followed by an enterokinase cleavage site
   7299..7604    -  CDS            ccdB: CcdB, a bacterial toxin that poisons DNA gyrase; ccdB; Plasmids containing the ccdB gene cannot be propagated in standard E. coli strains.
   7609..7767    -  CDS            ccdA (fragment): CCDA_ECO57 - Also known as H, letA. Experimental evidence at protein level: Swiss-Prot protein existence level 1. Antitoxin component of a type II toxin-antitoxin (TA) system which inhibits the post-segregational killing (PSK) of plasmid-free cells, also referred to as a plasmid addiction system. Binds to and blocks the activity of CcdB; will also remove bound CcdB protein from the CcdB-GyrA complex by forming a CcdA-CcdB complex, a process termed rejuvenation. Functions as a transcriptional corepressor for the ccdAB operon, repression also requires CcdB (By similarity). From Escherichia coli
   7870..8023    +  CDS            lacZα (fragment): LacZα fragment of β-galactosidase; lacZ fragment
   8029..8128    -  misc_feature   bom (fragment): basis of mobility region from pBR322
   8230..8265    -  CDS            rop (fragment): Rop protein, which maintains plasmids at low copy number; rop
   8360..8464    +  promoter       AmpR promoter: bla
   8465..9325    +  CDS            AmpR: β-lactamase; bla; confers resistance to ampicillin, carbenicillin, and related antibiotics
   9496..10084   +  rep_origin     ori: high-copy-number ColE1/pMB1/pBR322/pUC origin of replication
  10267..10359   +  CDS            lacI (fragment): lac repressor; lacI; The lac repressor binds to the lac operator to inhibit transcription in E. coli. This inhibition can be relieved by adding lactose or isopropyl-β-D-thiogalactopyranoside (IPTG).
  10372..10393   +  protein_bind   CAP binding site: CAP binding activates transcription in the presence of cAMP. E. coli catabolite activator protein
  10408..10438   +  promoter       lac promoter: promoter for the E. coli lac operon
  10442..10464   +  protein_bind   lac operator (fragment): The lac repressor binds to the lac operator to inhibit transcription in E. coli. This inhibition can be relieved by adding lactose or isopropyl-β-D-thiogalactopyranoside (IPTG). lac repressor encoded by lacI
  10595..10753   +  CDS            ccdA (fragment): CCDA_ECO57 - Also known as H, letA. Experimental evidence at protein level: Swiss-Prot protein existence level 1. Antitoxin component of a type II toxin-antitoxin (TA) system which inhibits the post-segregational killing (PSK) of plasmid-free cells, also referred to as a plasmid addiction system. Binds to and blocks the activity of CcdB; will also remove bound CcdB protein from the CcdB-GyrA complex by forming a CcdA-CcdB complex, a process termed rejuvenation. Functions as a transcriptional corepressor for the ccdAB operon, repression also requires CcdB (By similarity). From Escherichia coli
>Addgene plasmid #121059 | pJW1592 | addgene full sequence | sequence record 235964 | Addgene NGS Result
ATGCAGTTTAAGGTTTACACCTATAAAAGAGAGAGCCGTTATCGTCTGTTTGTGGATGTACAGAGTGATA
TTATTGACACGCCCGGGCGACGGATGGTGATCCCCCTGGCCAGTGCACGTCTGCTGTCAGATAAAGTCCC
CCGTGAACTTTACCCGGTGGTGCATATCGGGGATGAAAGCTGGCGCATGATGACCACCGATATGGCCAGT
GTGCCGGTCTCCGTTATCGGGGAAGAAGTGGCTGATCTCAGCCACCGCGAAAATGACATCAAAAACGCCA
TTAACCTGATGTTCTGGGGAATATAAATGTCAGGCTCCCTTATACACAGCCAGTCTGCAGGTCGACCTAG
GGAGCATCGGGAGCCTCAGGAGCATCGATGAGTAAAGGAGAAGAATTGTTCACTGGAGTTGTCCCAATCC
TCGTCGAGCTCGACGGAGACGTCAACGGACACAAGTTCTCCGTCTCCGGAGAGGGAGAGGGAGACGCCAC
CTACGGAAAGCTCACCCTCAAGTTCATCTGCACCACCGGAAAGCTCCCAGTCCCATGGCCAACCCTCGTC
ACCACCTTCTGCTACGGAGTCCAATGCTTCTCCCGTTACCCAGACCACATGAAGCGTCACGACTTCTTCA
AGTCCGCCATGCCAGAGGGATACGTCCAAGAGCGTACCATCTTCTTCAAGGTAAGTTTAAACATATATAT
ACTAACTACTGATTATTTAAATTTTCAGGACGACGGAAACTACAAGACCCGTGCCGAGGTCAAGTTCGAG
GGAGACACCCTCGTCAACCGTATCGAGCTCAAGGTAAGTTTAAACAGTTCGGTACTAACTAACCATACAT
ATTTAAATTTTCAGGGAATCGACTTCAAGGAGGACGGAAACATCCTCGGACACAAGCTCGAGTACAACTA
CAACTCCCACAACGTCTACATCATGGCCGACAAGCAAAAGAACGGAATCAAGGTCAACTTCAAGGTAAGT
TTAAACATGATTTTACTAACTAACTAATCTGATTTAAATTTTCAGATCCGTCACAACATCGAGGACGGAT
CCGTCCAACTCGCCGACCACTACCAACAAAACACCCCAATCGGAGACGGACCAGTCCTCCTCCCAGACAA
CCACTACCTCTCCACCCAATCCGCCCTCTCCAAGGACCCAAACGAGAAGCGTGACCACATGGTCCTCCTC
GAGTTCGTCACCGCCGCCGGAATCACCCACGGAATGGACGAGCTCTACAAGGAGAATCTGTACTTTCAAT
CCGGAAAGGTAAGTTTAAAATAACTTCGTATAGCATACATTATACGAAGTTATTTTCAGGGAGAGCAAAA
GCTTATCTCCGAGGAGGACCTCTAAGGATGATCGACGCCAACGTCGTTGAATTTTCAAATTTTAAATACT
GAATATTTGTTTTTTTTCCTATTATTTATTTATTCTCTTTGTGTTTTTTTTCTTGCTTTCTAAAAAATTA
ATTCAATCCAAATCTAAACATTTTTTTTTCTCTTTCCGTCTCCCAATTCGTATTCCGCTCCTCTCATCTG
AACACAATGTGCAAGTTTATTTATCTTCTCGCTTTCATTTCATTAGGACGTGGGGGGAATTGGTGGAAGG
GGGAAACACACAAAAGGATGATGGAAATGAAATAAGGACACACAATATGCAACAACATTCAATTCAGAAA
TATGGAGGAAGGTTTAAAAGAAAACATAAAAATATATAGAGGAGGAAGGAAACTAGCTGCCCTCGATTGT
CTATCTTCCATTCTCACCAAGTTTCAACAACTTTATTCAGTCATTCTTCTCTGGTTCATTTCCCAACCAA
TCTTCCCGAATAAAGCCCATCTGTCCTTTCGGCCACATTCCTCACCTACATCCGTACTCCTTATCTCCCG
TTCTTATCCAGTCTTTTATCGTCTCTGCGTCTCGCACACTGTCTCGTCGGTAATGTAAAAAAAAAACAAA
AAAAACTTGAAAACTTGCGGAAAGATTTCCTAATAAAAGGAGACGAATCCGGTAGGAAATCGACAAGTCT
CTGCTTCTCGAAGACTAGGTGAGTTACATTTCTTTGGCCGAATTATTTTGAAATCCTAAATTTGATAATT
TCAGAGATGTCTGTAAAACTTGCGTGTTATGTGACGGCTTCGGTCACTGTCGCCACTCTTATGGTATGCT
TCATGACCATGTCAACCATCTACTCGGAGGTTGATGGATTCAGAGAGAAGCTTGATACCGAGATGAATGT
GTTCAGAGTGAGTTAAATTATATTTTGAATTTTAAATAATTTTTAATTTTCTAGCAATCTACCAATGGAT
TGTGGAAGGACATAGTTGTCATCGGAAGATCTAGCAAGCGTGTCCGTTGTCAATATGAAGAGACCAACGC
TACCCCAACTCCACATGCTGATGGATCCCCATCTGCTCCACCAGGTCAACCACCAGCAGTTCCACCAGTC
TTCAACCAGCCAAAGACTCCAAATGGAGCCAATGGAAATGGACCAACCTGCAACTGCAATGCTGATAACA
AGTGCCCAGCTGGACCATCCGGACCAAAGGGAGTTCCAGGAGTTCCAGGACTCGACGGAGTTCCAGGACT
TGACGGTGTTCCAGGAGTTGGAGCTGATGATATCGCTCCACAACGCGAGTCTGTCGGATGCTTCACTTGC
CCACAAGGACCAGTTGGACCACCAGGAGCTCTTGGAAGACCAGGACCACGTGGACTTCCAGGACCAAGAG
GACAAAATGGAAACCCAGGAAGAGATGGACAACCAGGACATCCAGGAGAGCAAGGATCATCCGGTCAAAT
CGGAAAGATCGGAGAGCCAGGACCACCAGGAGAGAAGGGACGCGACGCCGAGCATCCAATCGGAAGACCA
GGACCAAAGGGACCAAGAGGAGATCAAGGACCAACAGGACCAGCTGGACAGAACGGTCTTCACGGACCAC
CAGGAGAGCCAGGAACCGTTGGACCAGAAGGACCATCTGGAAAGCAAGGACGTCAAGGACCAGACGGAAC
CCAGGGAGAGACTGGACCAGACGGAAGACCAGGAAAGGATGCCGAGTACTGCCAGTGCCCAGACAAGTCT
CCACCATCAGAGGCTGTCAACGCCAACCGTGGATACAGAAATATCTAAATTGTTGGTGTTTTCTAATAAA
ATATTTGAGATTCAGTGAGACTTTTTTCTTGGCGGCACAATAAAGTTTCCTCTTTTTGTTGGGTCACTCA
ACGAACACAATACAAATATTTGAGCGCTCGCATTTTTCTCAACCTTTCGGGTTTAAAGCACTTCAAAATA
GAATTGAAGAGAGATTGTGAAAGTACATCAGACAGAATCACATTTTGATAGCATTCACTTCACTCAGATG
CAAACTTTTCAGTGACTATAAAAAGTCATAAAATAATAACATTAAAAAAGCAAATAAATTAGCGAGAGAA
TTTTTTGACAAAAAGAAAGAAGAGTGATAGAGAAGAAGGGAATGCTTGAAAGGATTTTGCATTTATCTTA
ATCACCGTCTTCGAGAAGACGAACCATGGCGCCAGTTTCAGAATCCAAGTTTCTAATATAGTTCATCACA
ATGTTGACGTTGGTCCAACCTCCGGCTTGCATAATCTCTGGGATGGAAACTCCAGCGCGAGCCATGTCAC
GGGCAGCTCCGACACGGGCGGAATGTCCAGACCAAGCCAAGTAACGTTGTCCGGAATCATCCTTGGCTCC
GTAGATGAGACGGTGGGTAGCTTCGAAGATTCCTGAAAATTTATTTTCAGCTTATTCTTAGCTAATATGT
TGTTTAAACTTACCTTCAAGAGCTCGAGTCGAGAGTTGTGATGTTGCACTCGGGGCAGCAACTCCGTTCT
TGCGAACACGACAGAACAGGTAGTTGTTTGGATCATCGGCGACTCCGGAAACCGAAATCCAGCGCTCAAC
GAGCTTGGTAACTCCAAGGGAGAGCGCTTTTTCGACTCCGGCAGTCGAGACCAGCGTTTTTGTACGTCCG
ATGTGGATGAGCATTCTTCCTCCGTCTGTGCGACTAATATCCTTGACGCGAATGCGGGCAATTTCGGCGA
TACGGAGAAGTGTGTTGTAAGCAATTCCGAGGAAGGCGAGGTTTCGGATGTCCTGGCAACGATCGGAATT
TTCCATAAGAGAACGGACCTGATCGAAGTCGGTTCTGAAAATTTCGTCAAGTCTTAGGATTGAATACATT
AATATTTAAACTTACCTTTCGAAGGCGAGGGCTTGCTTGGCTCTCTCTCCAGCATCAACATTTTCCTTGC
GGATACGTCTCATTACGAGAGATACGGCATTAGAATCTGATGGGCGTGGAAGTCCAGATCGGCGATGGAG
CATATTGAGCTGTCCGAGATGTTGTTGGATCGTCTTCACCGCCAATCCACGAGCTTGGAGGTAGAGCAAG
TAGTCACGAACGTCTTCTGGCTCGGCTGGGAACCACTTGCGGTTGTTAAGCTTGCACCAGGCAGCCCAAG
AACGGCACACTGAGAGAAGCATCTTCCAGGTGTGCTCGGAGAAGGCTTGTCTGTCACGGAACATATCCAT
GAGGTTCTTGCGAACTTCATCACTTGTCGCGTCAACTGGAAGTGCTGGAAGATTTTGATGAACAGTGAGA
AGATTTGACATATTTTCGAAGTTTTTTAGATGCACTAGAACAAAGCGTGTTGGCTTCCTCTGAGCCCGCT
TTCCTTATATACCCGCATTCTGCAGCCTTACAGAATGTTCTAGAAGGTCCTAGATGCATTCGTTTGAAAA
TACTCCCGGTGGGTGCAAAGAGACGCAGACGGAAAATGTATCTGGGTCTCTTTATTGTGTACACTACTTT
TCCATGTACCGAATGTGAGTCGCCCTCCTTTTGCAACAAGCAGCTCGAATGTTCTAGAAAAAGGTGGAAA
ATAGTATAAATACCGTTGAAAATAAATACCGAACAACATTTGCTCTAATTGTGAAATTAGAAATCTTCAA
ACTATAATCATGTCACTTTACCACTATTTCCGTCCAGCTCAACGTTCCGTTTTTGGTGATCATTTTTGCT
TTCGTCGTAAATCTACACACGCGTCTCTTCCGTGCGAGAGTCCAAGCCAGCAGCCAAATTCGTTGACTGA
GTATTCAACGTTTATACGTTGTCGGCAACGAGAAATAGGAAAATGCATCGGGAAATGTTCTTTTTTCGAT
TTTTTCCAAGGTTTTGACAAATTTTACCACGAATTTTGCTATGTTTTCAATTAAAAAATATGTTATTCAA
CTGTTTCTATGAGGAAAATAAGGCTTTGCATGTAATTTTCTTATTCAGCATAATTTTTAATTAATTTGAA
TTTTCTGTCCTAACGTTTATTTTGTTTTCTTGGTTATGACTGATCTGAAATTAATTTTTGAATTTTAAGG
TAATATGTCAGGCGGTGCCGCAAGTTTGTACAAAAAAGCAGGCTCCATGAAAAAGCCTGAACTCACCGCG
ACGTCTGTCGAGAAGTTTCTGATCGAAAAGTTCGACAGCGTCTCCGACCTGATGCAGCTCTCGGAGGGCG
AAGAATCTCGTGCTTTCAGCTTCGATGTAGGAGGGCGTGGATATGTCCTGCGGGTAAATAGCTGCGCCGA
TGGTTTCTACAAAGATCGTTATGTTTATCGGCACTTTGCATCGGCCGCGCTCCCGATTCCGGAAGTGCTT
GACATTGGGGAATTCAGCGAGAGCCTGACCTATTGCATCTCCCGCCGTGCACAGGGTGTCACGTTGCAAG
ACCTGCCTGAAACCGAACTGCCCGCTGTTCTGCAGCCGGTCGCGGAGGCCATGGATGCGATCGCTGCGGC
CGATCTTAGCCAGACGAGCGGGTTCGGCCCATTCGGACCGCAAGGAATCGGTCAATACACTACATGGCGT
GATTTCATATGCGCGATTGCTGATCCCCATGTGTATCACTGGCAAACTGTGATGGACGACACCGTCAGTG
CGTCCGTCGCGCAGGCTCTCGATGAGCTGATGCTTTGGGCCGAGGACTGCCCCGAAGTCCGGCACCTCGT
GCACGCGGATTTCGGCTCCAACAATGTCCTGACGGACAATGGCCGCATAACAGCGGTCATTGACTGGAGC
GAGGCGATGTTCGGGGATTCCCAATACGAGGTCGCCAACATCTTCTTCTGGAGGCCGTGGTTGGCTTGTA
TGGAGCAGCAGACGCGCTACTTCGAGCGGAGGCATCCGGAGCTTGCAGGATCGCCGCGGCTCCGGGCGTA
TATGCTCCGCATTGGTCTTGACCAACTCTATCAGAGCTTGGTTGACGGCAATTTCGATGATGCAGCTTGG
GCGCAGGGTCGATGCGACGCAATCGTCCGATCCGGAGCCGGGACTGTCGGGCGTACACAAATCGCCCGCA
GAAGCGCGGCCGTCTGGACCGATGGCTGTGTAGAAGTACTCGCCGATAGTGGAAACCGACGCCCCAGCAC
TCGTCCGAGGGCAAAGGAATAGACCCAGCTTTCTTGTACAAAGTGGGTCCAATTACTCTTCAACATCCCT
ACATGCTCTTTCTCCCTGTGCTCCCACCCCCTATTTTTGTTATTATCAAAAAACTTCTCTTAATTTCTTT
GTTTTTTAGCTTCTTTTAAGTCACCTCTAACAATGAAATTGTGTAGATTCAAAAATAGAATTAATTCGTA
ATAAAAAGTCGAAAAAAATTGTGCTCCCTCCCCCCATTAATAATAATTCTATCCCAAAATCTACACAATG
TTCTGTGTACACTTCTTATGTTTTTTACTTCTGATAAATTTTTTTGAAACATCATAGAAAAAACCGCACA
CAAAATACCTTATCATATGTTACGTTTCAGTTTATGACCGCAATTTTTAATAACTTCGTATAGCATACAT
TATACGAAGTTATTTTCAGGGAGCCGGATCTGATTACGGATCCGGAGGTGGCGGGATGGCTTCTTCTCTT
CGTCAGATCCTCGACTCTCAGAAGATGGAGTGGCGTTCTAACGCTGGAGGATCTGGCGGAGGAGGCAGTG
GTAGTGGCAGTATGCCTAAAGATCCAGCCAAACCTCCGGCCAAGGCACAAGTTGTGGGATGGCCACCGGT
GAGATCATACCGGAAGAACGTGATGGTTTCCTGCCAAAAATCAAGCGGTGGCCCGGAGGCGGCGGCGTTC
GTGAAGGGTGGTGGCGGTTCTGGCTCAGGATCTGATTATAAAGACGATGACGATAAGCGTGACTACAAGG
ACGACGACGACAAGCGTGATTACAAGGATGACGATGACAAGAGACTAGTTCGACCTGCAGACTGGCTGTG
TATAAGGGAGCCTGACATTTATATTCCCCAGAACATCAGGTTAATGGCGTTTTTGATGTCATTTTCGCGG
TGGCTGAGATCAGCCACTTCTTCCCCGATAACGGAGACCGGCACACTGGCCATATCGGTGGTCATCATGC
GCCAGCTTTCATCCCCGATATGCACCACCGGGTAAAGTTCACGGGGGACTTTATCTGACAGCAGACGTGC
ACTGGCCAGGGGGATCACCATCCGTCGCCCGGGCGTGTCAATAATATCACTCTGTACATCCACAAACAGA
CGATAACGGCTCTCTCTTTTATAGGTGTAAACCTTAAACTGCATTTCACCAGCCCCTGTTCTCGTCGGCA
AAAGAGCCGTTCATTTCAATAAACCGGGCGACCTCAGCCATCCCTTCCTGATTTTCCGCTTTCCAGCGTT
CGGCACGCAGACGACGGGCTTCATTCTGCATGGTTGTGCTTACCGAACCGGAGATATTGACATCATATAT
GCCTTGAGCAACTGATAGCTGTCGCTGTCAACTGTCACTGTAATACGCTGCTTCATAGCATACCTCTTTT
TGACATACTTCGGGTAACTAGTGCCGGCGACTGGCCGTCGTTTTACAACGTCGTGACTGGGAAAACCCTG
GCGTTACCCAACTTAATCGCCTTGCAGCACATCCCCCTTTCGCCAGCTGGCGTAATAGCGAAGAGGCCCG
CACCGATCGCCCTTCCCAACAGTTGCGCAGCCTGAATGGCGAATGGCGCCTGATGCGGTATTTTCTCCTT
ACGCATCTGTGCGGTATTTCACACCGCATATGGTGCACTCTCAGTACAATCTGCTCTGATGCCGCATAGT
TAAGCCAGCCCCGACACCCGCCAACACCCGCTGACGCGCCCTGACGGGCTTGTCTGCTCCCGGCATCCGC
TTACAGACAAGCTGTGACCGTCTCCGGGAGCTGCATGTGTCAGAGGTTTTCACCGTCATCACCGAAACGC
GCGAGACGAAAGGGCCTCGTGATACGCCTATTTTTATAGGTTAATGTCATGATAATAATGGTTTCTTAGA
CGTCAGGTGGCACTTTTCGGGGAAATGTGCGCGGAACCCCTATTTGTTTATTTTTCTAAATACATTCAAA
TATGTATCCGCTCATGAGACAATAACCCTGATAAATGCTTCAATAATATTGAAAAAGGAAGAGTATGAGT
ATTCAACATTTCCGTGTCGCCCTTATTCCCTTTTTTGCGGCATTTTGCCTTCCTGTTTTTGCTCACCCAG
AAACGCTGGTGAAAGTAAAAGATGCTGAAGATCAGTTGGGTGCACGAGTGGGTTACATCGAACTGGATCT
CAACAGCGGTAAGATCCTTGAGAGTTTTCGCCCCGAAGAACGTTTTCCAATGATGAGCACTTTTAAAGTT
CTGCTATGTGGCGCGGTATTATCCCGTATTGACGCCGGGCAAGAGCAACTCGGTCGCCGCATACACTATT
CTCAGAATGACTTGGTTGAGTACTCACCAGTCACAGAAAAGCATCTTACGGATGGCATGACAGTAAGAGA
ATTATGCAGTGCTGCCATAACCATGAGTGATAACACTGCGGCCAACTTACTTCTGACAACGATCGGAGGA
CCGAAGGAGCTAACCGCTTTTTTGCACAACATGGGGGATCATGTAACTCGCCTTGATCGTTGGGAACCGG
AGCTGAATGAAGCCATACCAAACGACGAGCGTGACACCACGATGCCTGTAGCAATGGCAACAACGTTGCG
CAAACTATTAACTGGCGAACTACTTACTCTAGCTTCCCGGCAACAATTAATAGACTGGATGGAGGCGGAT
AAAGTTGCAGGACCACTTCTGCGCTCGGCCCTTCCGGCTGGCTGGTTTATTGCTGATAAATCTGGAGCCG
GTGAGCGTGGGTCTCGCGGTATCATTGCAGCACTGGGGCCAGATGGTAAGCCCTCCCGTATCGTAGTTAT
CTACACGACGGGGAGTCAGGCAACTATGGATGAACGAAATAGACAGATCGCTGAGATAGGTGCCTCACTG
ATTAAGCATTGGTAACTGTCAGACCAAGTTTACTCATATATACTTTAGATTGATTTAAAACTTCATTTTT
AATTTAAAAGGATCTAGGTGAAGATCCTTTTTGATAATCTCATGACCAAAATCCCTTAACGTGAGTTTTC
GTTCCACTGAGCGTCAGACCCCGTAGAAAAGATCAAAGGATCTTCTTGAGATCCTTTTTTTCTGCGCGTA
ATCTGCTGCTTGCAAACAAAAAAACCACCGCTACCAGCGGTGGTTTGTTTGCCGGATCAAGAGCTACCAA
CTCTTTTTCCGAAGGTAACTGGCTTCAGCAGAGCGCAGATACCAAATACTGTTCTTCTAGTGTAGCCGTA
GTTAGGCCACCACTTCAAGAACTCTGTAGCACCGCCTACATACCTCGCTCTGCTAATCCTGTTACCAGTG
GCTGCTGCCAGTGGCGATAAGTCGTGTCTTACCGGGTTGGACTCAAGACGATAGTTACCGGATAAGGCGC
AGCGGTCGGGCTGAACGGGGGGTTCGTGCACACAGCCCAGCTTGGAGCGAACGACCTACACCGAACTGAG
ATACCTACAGCGTGAGCTATGAGAAAGCGCCACGCTTCCCGAAGGGAGAAAGGCGGACAGGTATCCGGTA
AGCGGCAGGGTCGGAACAGGAGAGCGCACGAGGGAGCTTCCAGGGGGAAACGCCTGGTATCTTTATAGTC
CTGTCGGGTTTCGCCACCTCTGACTTGAGCGTCGATTTTTGTGATGCTCGTCAGGGGGGCGGAGCCTATG
GAAAAACGCCAGCAACGCGGCCTTTTTACGGTTCCTGGCCTTTTGCTGGCCTTTTGCTCACATGTTCTTT
CCTGCGTTATCCCCTGATTCTGTGGATAACCGTATTACCGCCTTTGAGTGAGCTGATACCGCTCGCCGCA
GCCGAACGACCGAGCGCAGCGAGTCAGTGAGCGAGGAAGCGGAAGAGCGCCCAATACGCAAACCGCCTCT
CCCCGCGCGTTGGCCGATTCATTAATGCAGCTGGCACGACAGGTTTCCCGACTGGAAAGCGGGCAGTGAG
CGCAACGCAATTAATGTGAGTTAGCTCACTCATTAGGCACCCCAGGCTTTACACTTTATGCTTCCGGCTC
GTATGTTGTGTGGAATTGTGAGCGGATAACAATTTCACACAGGAAACAGCTATGACCATTTATCGATTTC
CTAGGAACCCGAAGTATGTCAAAAAGAGGTATGCTATGAAGCAGCGTATTACAGTGACAGTTGACAGCGA
CAGCTATCAGTTGCTCAAGGCATATATGATGTCAATATCTCCGGTTCGGTAAGCACAACCATGCAGAATG
AAGCCCGTCGTCTGCGTGCCGAACGCTGGAAAGCGGAAAATCAGGAAGGGATGGCTGAGGTCGCCCGGTT
TATTGAAATGAACGGCTCTTTTGCCGACGAGAACAGGGGCTGGTGAA
